Addgene plasmid #219868: pCfb13193
Purpose: The base plasmid of TUNEYALI for TF03
Depositing lab: Irina Borodina. Depositing organization: Danmarks Tekniske Universitet. Publication: High-throughput metabolic engineering of Yarrowia lipolytica through gene expression tuning. Jiang W, Wang S, Ahlheit D, Fumagalli T, Yang Z, Ramanathan S, Jiang X, Weber T, Dahlin J, Borodina I. Proc Natl Acad Sci U S A. 2025 Jun 10;122(23):e2426686122. doi: 10.1073/pnas.2426686122. Epub 2025 Jun 3. PubMed 40460129.
Backbone
  Vector backbone: Our own backbone
  Vector type: Yeast Expression
  Selectable markers: Hygromycin
Growth in bacteria
  Bacterial resistance: Ampicillin, 100 μg/mL
  Growth temperature: 37°C
  Growth strain: DH5alpha
  Copy number: High Copy
Gene/Insert
  Gene/Insert name: Contains gRNA targeting TF03 (YALI1_B05350g) and homologous arm matching TF03
  gRNA/shRNA sequence: GGGTGTGATCTACTTCACGG
  Species: Yarrowia lipolytica
  Cloning method: Gibson Cloning
Terms and licenses: Academic/Nonprofit Terms; Industry Terms: Not Available to Industry
Depositor comments: This plasmid contains gRNA targeting TF03 (YALI1_B05350g) and homologous arm matching TF03, which can be used for library construction by inserting promoters using a golden gate or directly knocking TF03 out.
How to cite: pCfb13193 was a gift from Irina Borodina (Addgene plasmid # 219868 ; http://n2t.net/addgene:219868 ; RRID:Addgene_219868)
