[The description below was written by a language model from this plasmid's Addgene catalogue record and pLannotate feature annotations shown in this document.]
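Description:
pCfb13193 is a 7.1 kb yeast vector for genome editing in Yarrowia lipolytica, built on the depositing laboratory's own backbone and serving as the TF03 base plasmid of the TUNEYALI system for high-throughput tuning of gene expression. It is maintained in E. coli as a high-copy plasmid through a ColE1/pUC-type origin with β-lactamase conferring ampicillin resistance. Selection in yeast relies on a hygromycin phosphotransferase coding sequence followed by a CYC1 terminator. The promoter driving that marker is not annotated, and neither is any yeast replication element.

The payload pairs a CRISPR guide with a repair template for the same locus. A tRNA sequence sits immediately upstream of a short gap and the Streptococcus pyogenes Cas9 guide RNA scaffold, an arrangement consistent with tRNA-based expression and processing of the guide, which targets the transcription factor gene TF03 (YALI1_B05350g). The record also states that the plasmid carries homology arms matching TF03, although these are not individually annotated in the feature table. No Cas9 gene is annotated, so the nuclease is presumably supplied separately, though the record does not say how.

According to the depositor, the plasmid can be used in two ways. Promoters can be inserted by Golden Gate assembly to build a library that alters TF03 expression, or the plasmid can be used directly to knock out TF03. Two minimal FRT sites, in opposite orientations, flank the bacterial backbone region, but their purpose is not stated. The short fragments of KanR, lacZα, the rrnB terminators and 5S rRNA appear to be remnants of earlier cloning.
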