Features (pLannotate 1.2.2; 14 found; start..end, strand, type, name):
    367..437     +  ncRNA          tRNA: Accession: RF00005 - tRNA
    459..533     +  misc_RNA       gRNA scaffold: guide RNA scaffold for the Streptococcus pyogenes CRISPR/Cas9 system
    938..971     -  protein_bind   FRT (minimal): supports FLP-mediated excision but not integration (Turan and Bode, 2011) FLP recombinase from the Saccharomyces cerevisiae 2μ plasmid
   1015..1055    -  terminator     rrnB T1 terminator (fragment): transcription terminator T1 from the E. coli rrnB gene
   1057..1172    -  ncRNA          5S rRNA: Accession: RF00001 - 5S ribosomal RNA
   1203..1227    +  CDS            KanR (fragment): aminoglycoside phosphotransferase; aph(3')-Ia; confers resistance to kanamycin
   1257..1353    +  promoter       AmpR promoter (fragment): bla
   1356..2216    +  CDS            AmpR: β-lactamase; bla; confers resistance to ampicillin, carbenicillin, and related antibiotics
   2338..2926    +  rep_origin     ori: high-copy-number ColE1/pMB1/pBR322/pUC origin of replication
   3151..3168    +  terminator     rrnB T2 terminator (fragment): transcription terminator T2 from the E. coli rrnB gene
   3193..3212    -  CDS            lacZα (fragment): LacZα fragment of β-galactosidase; lacZ fragment
   3682..3715    +  protein_bind   FRT (minimal): supports FLP-mediated excision but not integration (Turan and Bode, 2011) FLP recombinase from the Saccharomyces cerevisiae 2μ plasmid
   4863..5884    +  CDS            HygR (fragment): aminoglycoside phosphotransferase from E. coli; aph(4)-Ia; confers resistance to hygromycin
   5886..6119    +  terminator     CYC1 terminator (fragment): S. cerevisiae CYC1; transcription terminator for CYC1
>Addgene plasmid #219868 | pCfb13193 | addgene full sequence | sequence record 435948 | Addgene NGS Result
TTCGTAGATAATGGAATACAAATGGATATCCAGAGTATACACATGGATAGTATACACTGACACGACAATT
CTGTATCTCTTTATGTTAACTACTGTGAGGCATTAAATAGAGCTTGATATATAAAATGTTACATTTCACA
GTCTGAACTTTTGCAGATTACCTAATTTGGTAAGATATTAATTATGAACTGAAAGTTGATGGCATCCCTA
AATTTGATGCAACGGAATGCGTGCGATAGTGAATCATTGCTAACAGATCAAGTAATCGTATCAATCGTTC
CACGTCTTATCCAGACTCGATTTCCGCCCTAACCTAAGGAAACTGCTGAGTAATTTCGAGGTTGGTTCCT
AACAAAAGCCAAGAAACGCGCCGATGGTTTAGTGGTAAAATCCATCGTTGCCATCGATGGGCCCCCGGTT
CGATTCCGGGTCGGCGCAGGGTGTGATCTACTTCACGGGTTTTAGAGCTAGAAATAGCAAGTTAAAATAA
GGCTAGTCCGTTATCAACTTGAAAAAGTGGCACCGAGTCGGTGGTGCTTTTTTTGTGTGGGTACGGTATG
CTGCCGGCCACGTTTCTCGCTGTGTTTATATAGCTGGATTCCGAGTTATGATTTTTTTTGCGAATTTCTG
CGAATTTCTCCCAAATATTTTCCATTTTTCCACTTTTCCACTTTTCCACTTTTATGCCCATTTTGAGACC
ACGTAGCATCTCGGACTTAGACTGAAGAGCTCTTCAATGCCTCTCGGAAAAGTCAAGTCGGTGGTTTCTG
GAGACACCATCATTCTCCAGTCTCCCAGCGGAGCTGAACGACAGCTTTCGCTCGCCCATATCCAGGCCCC
CAGACTCTCTTCTAACGATCCCTATGGTTACGAGGCTCGAGAAGCTCTGCGGCTTTTGATCGCGTGCATT
CGCGGCCGCATTTAAATCCCCACTTCAGAAGTTCCTATACTTTCTAGAGAATAGGAACTTCACTATAGAG
TCGAATAAGGGCGACACCCCATAATTAGCCCGGGCGAAAGGCCCAGTCTTTCGACTGAGCCTTTCGTTTT
ATTTGATGCCTGGCAGTTCCCTACTCTCGCATGGGGAGTCCCCACACTACCATCGGCGCTACGGCGTTTC
ACTTCTGAGTTCGGCATGGGGTCAGGTGGGACCACCGCGCTACTGCCGCCAGGCAAACAAGGGGTGTTAT
GAGCCATATTCAGGTATAAATGGGCTCGCGATAATGTTCAGAATTGGTTAATTGGTTGTAACACTGACCC
CTATTTGTTTATTTTTCTAAATACATTCAAATATGTATCCGCTCATGAGACAATAACCCTGATAAATGCT
TCAATAATATTGAAAAAGGAAGAATATGAGTATTCAACATTTCCGTGTCGCCCTTATTCCCTTTTTTGCG
GCATTTTGCCTTCCTGTTTTTGCTCACCCAGAAACGCTGGTGAAAGTAAAAGATGCTGAAGATCAGTTGG
GTGCACGAGTGGGTTACATCGAACTGGATCTCAACAGCGGTAAGATCCTTGAGAGTTTTCGCCCCGAAGA
ACGTTTTCCAATGATGAGCACTTTTAAAGTTCTGCTATGTGGCGCGGTATTATCCCGTATTGACGCCGGG
CAAGAGCAACTCGGTCGCCGCATACACTATTCTCAGAATGACTTGGTTGAGTACTCACCAGTCACAGAAA
AGCATCTTACGGATGGCATGACAGTAAGAGAATTATGCAGTGCTGCCATAACCATGAGTGATAACACTGC
GGCCAACTTACTTCTGACAACGATCGGAGGACCGAAGGAGCTAACCGCTTTTTTGCACAACATGGGGGAT
CATGTAACTCGCCTTGATCGTTGGGAACCGGAGCTGAATGAAGCCATACCAAACGACGAGCGTGACACCA
CGATGCCTGTAGCGATGGCAACAACGTTGCGCAAACTATTAACTGGCGAACTACTTACTCTAGCTTCCCG
GCAACAATTAATAGACTGGATGGAGGCGGATAAAGTTGCAGGACCACTTCTGCGCTCGGCCCTTCCGGCT
GGCTGGTTTATTGCTGATAAATCCGGAGCCGGTGAGCGTGGTTCTCGCGGTATCATCGCAGCGCTGGGGC
CAGATGGTAAGCCCTCCCGTATCGTAGTTATCTACACGACGGGGAGTCAGGCAACTATGGATGAACGAAA
TAGACAGATCGCTGAGATAGGTGCCTCACTGATTAAGCATTGGTAAGCAGAGCATTACGCTGACTTGACG
GGACGGCGCAAGCTCATGACCAAAATCCCTTAACGTGAGTTACGCGCGCGTCGTTCCACTGAGCGTCAGA
CCCCGTAGAAAAGATCAAAGGATCTTCTTGAGATCCTTTTTTTCTGCGCGTAATCTGCTGCTTGCAAACA
AAAAAACCACCGCTACCAGCGGTGGTTTGTTTGCCGGATCAAGAGCTACCAACTCTTTTTCCGAAGGTAA
CTGGCTTCAGCAGAGCGCAGATACCAAATACTGTTCTTCTAGTGTAGCCGTAGTTAGCCCACCACTTCAA
GAACTCTGTAGCACCGCCTACATACCTCGCTCTGCTAATCCTGTTACCAGTGGCTGCTGCCAGTGGCGAT
AAGTCGTGTCTTACCGGGTTGGACTCAAGACGATAGTTACCGGATAAGGCGCAGCGGTCGGGCTGAACGG
GGGGTTCGTGCACACAGCCCAGCTTGGAGCGAACGACCTACACCGAACTGAGATACCTACAGCGTGAGCT
ATGAGAAAGCGCCACGCTTCCCGAAGGGAGAAAGGCGGACAGGTATCCGGTAAGCGGCAGGGTCGGAACA
GGAGAGCGCACGAGGGAGCTTCCAGGGGGAAACGCCTGGTATCTTTATAGTCCTGTCGGGTTTCGCCACC
TCTGACTTGAGCGTCGATTTTTGTGATGCTCGTCAGGGGGGCGGAGCCTATGGAAAAACGCCAGCAACGC
GGCCTTTTTACGGTTCCTGGCCTTTTGCTGGCCTTTTGCTCACATGTTCTTTCCTGCGTTATCCCCTGAT
TCTGTGGATAACCGTATTACCGCCTTTGAGTGAGCTGATACCGCTCGCCGCAGCCGAACGACCGAGCGCA
GCGAGTCAGTGAGCGAGGAAGCGGAAGGCGAGAGTAGGGAACTGCCAGGCATCAAACTAAGCAGAAGGCC
CCTGACGGATGGCCTTTTTGCGTTTCTACAAACTCTTTCTGTGTTGTAAAACGACGGCCAGTCTTAAGCT
CGGGCCCCCTGGGCGGTTCTGATAACGAGTAATCGTTAATCCGCAAATAACGTAAAAACCCGCTTCGGCG
GGTTTTTTTATGGGGGGAGTTTAGGGAAAGAGCATTTGTCAGAATATTTAAGGGCGCCTGTCACTTTGCT
TGATATATGAGAATTATTTAACCTTATAAATGAGAAAAAAGCAACGCACTTTAAATAAGATACGTTGCTT
TTTCGATTGATGAACACCTATAATTAAACTATTCATCTATTATTTATGATTTTTTGTATATACAATATTT
CTAGTTTGTTAAAGAGAATTAAGAAAATAAATCTCGAAAATAATAAAGGGAAAATCAGTTTTTGATATCA
AAATTATACATGTCAACGATAATACAAAATATAATACAAACTATAAGATGTTATCAGTATTTATTATGCA
TTTAGAATAAATTTTGTGTCGCCCTTATTCGACTCACTATAGAAGTTCCTATTCTCTAGAAAGTATAGGA
ACTTCACTTCATTTTATTTAAATTTGCGGCCGCTATGTCTGATAAAAGGATGTAACATAGGCAAGCTGCT
CGTGAGTGTTGAGTACGAACCTTAGATCCAAATCACCCGCACCCACGGATATACTTGCTTGAATATACAG
TAGTAAGGAGTTTGGCGCCCGTTTTTTCGAGCCCCACACGTTTCGGTGAGTATGAGCGGCGGCAGATTCG
AGCGTTTCCGGTTTCCGCGGCTGGACGAGAGCCCATGATGGGGGCTCCCACCACCAGCAATCAGGGCCCT
GATTACACACCCACCTGTAATGTCATGCTGTTCATCGTGGTTAATGCTGCTGTGTGCTGTGTGTGTGTGT
TGTTTGGCGCTCATTGTTGCGTTATGCAGCGTACACCACAATATTGGAAGCTTATTAGCCTTTCTATTTT
TTCGTTTGCAAGGCTTAACAACATTGCTGTGGAGAGGGATGGGGATATGGAGGCCGCTGGAGGGAGTCGG
AGAGGCGTTTTGGAGCGGCTTGGCCTGGCGCCCAGCTCGCGAAACGCACCTAGGACCCTTTGGCACGCCG
AAATGTGCCACTTTTCAGTCTAGTAACGCCTTACCTACGTCATTCCATGCATGCATGTTTGCGCCTTTTT
TCCCTTGCCCTTGATCGCCACACAGTACAGTGCACTGTACAGTGGAGGTTTTGGGGGGGTCTTAGATGGG
AGCTAAAAGCGGCCTAGCGGTACACTAGTGGGATTGTATGGAGTGGCATGGAGCCTAGGTGGAGCCTGAC
AGGACGCACGACCGGCTAGCCCGTGACAGACGATGGGTGGCTCCTGTTGTCCACCGCGTACAAATGTTTG
GGCCAAAGTCTTGTCAGCCTTGCTTGCGAACCTAATTCCCAATTTTGTCACTTCGCACCCCCATTGATCG
AGCCCTAACCCCTGCCCATCAGGCAATCCAATTAAGCTCGCATTGTCTGCCTTGTTTAGTTTGGCTCCTG
CCCGTTTCGGCGTCCACTTGCACAAACACAAACAAGCATTATATATAAGGCTCGTCTCTCCCTCCCAACC
ACACTCACTTTTTTGCCCGTCTTCCCTTGCTAACACAAAAGTCAAGAACACAAACAACCACCCCAACCCC
CTTACACACAAGACATATCTACAGCAATGGGTAAAAAGCCTGAACTCACCGCGACGTCTGTCGAGAAGTT
TCTGATCGAAAAGTTCGACAGCGTCTCCGACCTGATGCAGCTCTCGGAGGGCGAAGAATCTCGTGCTTTC
AGCTTCGATGTAGGAGGGCGTGGATATGTCCTGCGGGTAAATAGCTGCGCCGATGGTTTCTACAAAGATC
GTTATGTTTATCGGCACTTTGCATCGGCCGCGCTCCCGATTCCGGAAGTGCTTGACATTGGGGAATTCAG
CGAGAGCCTGACCTATTGCATCTCCCGCCGTGCACAGGGTGTCACGTTGCAAGACCTGCCTGAAACCGAA
CTGCCCGCTGTTCTGCAGCCGGTCGCGGAGGCAATGGATGCCATTGCTGCGGCCGATCTTAGCCAGACGA
GCGGGTTCGGCCCATTCGGACCGCAAGGAATCGGTCAATACACTACATGGCGTGATTTCATATGCGCGAT
TGCTGATCCCCATGTGTATCACTGGCAAACTGTGATGGACGACACCGTCAGTGCGTCCGTCGCGCAGGCT
CTCGATGAGCTGATGCTTTGGGCCGAGGACTGCCCCGAAGTCCGGCACCTCGTGCACGCGGATTTCGGCT
CCAACAATGTCCTGACGGACAATGGCCGCATAACAGCGGTCATTGACTGGAGCGAGGCGATGTTCGGGGA
TTCCCAATACGAGGTCGCCAACATCTTCTTCTGGAGGCCGTGGTTGGCTTGTATGGAGCAGCAGACGCGC
TACTTCGAGCGGAGGCATCCGGAGCTTGCAGGATCGCCGCGGCTCCGGGCGTATATGCTCCGCATTGGTC
TTGACCAACTCTATCAGAGCTTGGTTGACGGCAATTTCGATGATGCAGCTTGGGCGCAGGGTCGATGCGA
CGCAATCGTCCGATCCGGAGCCGGGACTGTCGGGCGTACACAAATCGCCCGCAGAAGCGCGGCCGTCTGG
ACCGATGGCTGTGTAGAAGTACTCGCCGATAGTGGAAACCGACGCCCCAGCACTCGTCCGAGGGCAAAGG
AATAATCATGTAATTAGTTATGTCACGCTTACATTCACGCCCTCCCCCCACATCCGCTCTAACCGAAAAG
GAAGGAGTTAGACAACCTGAAGTCTAGGTCCCTATTTATTTTTTTATAGTTATGTTAGTATTAAGAACGT
TATTTATATTTCAAATTTTTCTTTTTTTTCTGTACAGACGCGTGTACGCATGTAACATTATACTGAAAAC
CTTGCTTGAGAAGGTTTTGGGACGCTCGAGCAGGCTTGGAGGCGACGTGGCAGTGGCTCGCGGGAGGATC
GGCGGGAAACTCCGGGATATCCGTCGAGAGTTTACACGTGAATGGGCAGCGCAATCCGTTGACGACGATA
CGACTGGCAAAGTAGCGACGATACCTGCCAGACAGGTGACATGTGCAGGCCGCACTAACAAGGAAACGGG
CGCTGGGGGGGGCGGGCTTCTAGACTTTGCCCTTGAACAGGAATCTAGTGGGGGCTTGTCTTTCCGCCAA
TGGGGGAGCGCCTGTTGAGCGACCGTGCATGCTGGAACGCCAAGTGTATGTACAGCTGGTGGTCTCGCAG
CGGTATGTGACGGGACTTACATCTCTCGTTTTTTCATGACCACGTTTTCACAGGCTCGGAGGTACGTTAA
AGTTTTGAAGGCTGCATCTGAACCGAGGTATGGGGGAGTTTGAACAGCAACAGTGTTGGGGCTGAGGGGG
CCAAGATCGGGGCAAGCAGAGGTCTTAGATCAATTGTGGGGATCCCAAAGGGCTCGTTATCACCTTTTTC
CACCCAATTCGGGTCCCAATTGATCCACTACTGGCTTGCCCAAGTTACCCCAGAAATGCCGCCCCGGATT
TCTCCAAAAACCTAATAAGCTTCATGGAACTTGGTGGAAGTGACTTTCTACAGAGTGGAGAGAACCGTGG
ACACGTGGCAATGGCGCTGACCGTGTCCCCGAGCCGAATCGACGTGAGGGGAGAACGGAGTATCTGCGGT
CATGTGACCTTCCAGAGCGGCGTCGCCAGTGTGCACGCGGTGACCCCCAGTTTGGGTCTCTGTCACACGC
ATACTACCTCGGCTCTCCACATGCTGAACTTTATCTTTCGTGGGGATCATACCGAAAGTTGCAACTACCA
GGTGTATATAAAGCCTGGTAGACTCCCCCCACTTTGGACCTCATCCAACCAAGACACACAAAAATGGACC
GACTTAACAACCTCGCCACCCAGCTCGAGCAGAACCCCGCCAA
